Addgene plasmid #235530: pLentiCRISPRv2 Neo-MORC3_gRNA_3
Purpose: gRNA against human MORC3
Depositing lab: Nicolas Manel. Depositing organization: Institut Curie. Publication: Centromeric DNA amplification triggered by viral proteins activates nuclear cGAS. Lahaye X, Tran Van P, Chakraborty C, Shmakova A, Cao NTB, Ferran H, Ait-Mohamed O, Maurin M, Waterfall JJ, Kaufer BB, Fischer P, Hennig T, Dolken L, Lomonte P, Fachinetti D, Manel N. Cell. 2025 May 29:S0092-8674(25)00556-2. doi: 10.1016/j.cell.2025.05.008. PubMed 40460826.
Backbone
  Vector backbone: pLentiCRISPRv2-Neo
  Vector type: Lentiviral
Growth in bacteria
  Bacterial resistance: Ampicillin, 100 μg/mL
  Growth temperature: 30°C
  Growth strain: NEB Stable
  Copy number: High Copy
Gene/Insert
  Gene/Insert name: MORC3
  gRNA/shRNA sequence: CCATTCCCATATAATCCAAC
  Species: H. sapiens (human)
  Entrez Gene: MORC3 (a.k.a. NXP2, ZCW5, ZCWCC3)
  Cloning method: Restriction Enzyme; 5′ cloning site Unknown (unknown if destroyed)
Terms and licenses: Academic/Nonprofit Terms; Industry Terms: Not Available to Industry
How to cite: pLentiCRISPRv2 Neo-MORC3_gRNA_3 was a gift from Nicolas Manel (Addgene plasmid # 235530 ; http://n2t.net/addgene:235530 ; RRID:Addgene_235530)
