[The description below was written by a language model from this plasmid's Addgene catalogue record and pLannotate feature annotations shown in this document.]
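Description:
pLentiCRISPRv2 Neo-MORC3_gRNA_3 is an all-in-one lentiviral CRISPR/Cas9 knockout vector built on the pLentiCRISPRv2-Neo backbone and carrying a single guide RNA directed against human MORC3 (also known as NXP2 or ZCWCC3). It is propagated in E. coli as a high-copy plasmid through a ColE1/pUC-type origin with ampicillin selection (AmpR under its own bla promoter). An f1 origin is also present. The backbone outside the viral region additionally holds an SV40/EM7-driven BleoR cassette with an SV40 poly(A) signal.

The transfer cassette has a third-generation, self-inactivating design. A CMV enhancer/promoter fused to a truncated HIV-1 5' LTR drives genomic RNA production in packaging cells. It is followed by the Ψ packaging signal with a partial gag sequence, the RRE for Rev-dependent nuclear export, and the cPPT/CTS. The cassette ends with a ΔU3 3' LTR and a downstream bGH poly(A) signal.

Within the provirus, a human U6 RNA polymerase III promoter expresses the MORC3 spacer, which sits between the promoter and the annotated S. pyogenes gRNA scaffold. An EF-1α core promoter then drives S. pyogenes Cas9, followed on the same strand by a NeoR/KanR aminoglycoside phosphotransferase coding sequence and a WPRE that enhances transcript expression. The element linking Cas9 to the resistance gene is not annotated in the feature table. NeoR allows G418 selection of transduced mammalian cells.

The record gives the purpose only as a gRNA against human MORC3, consistent with lentiviral delivery of Cas9 and guide together to disrupt MORC3 in human cells. The name implies it is one of several MORC3 guides.
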