Features (pLannotate 1.2.2; 33 found; start..end, strand, type, name):
     31..83      -  misc_feature   bom (fragment): basis of mobility region from pBR322
    238..617     +  enhancer       CMV enhancer: human cytomegalovirus immediate early enhancer
    618..817     +  promoter       CMV promoter: human cytomegalovirus (CMV) immediate early promoter
    835..1015    +  LTR            5' LTR (truncated): truncated 5' long terminal repeat (LTR) from HIV-1
   1062..1187    +  misc_feature   HIV-1 Ψ: packaging signal of human immunodeficiency virus type 1
   1171..1534    +  CDS            HIV-1 gag (fragment): gag protein from human immunodeficiency virus 1; gag
   1680..1913    +  misc_feature   RRE: The Rev response element (RRE) of HIV-1 allows for Rev-dependent mRNA export from the nucleus to the cytoplasm.
   2290..2390    +  CDS            Rev (fragment): human immunodeficiency virus 1 (HIV-1) Rev protein; rev; enhances nuclear export of unspliced and incompletely spliced viral mRNAs
   2440..2557    +  misc_feature   cPPT/CTS: central polypurine tract and central termination sequence of HIV-1
   2608..2848    +  promoter       U6 promoter: RNA polymerase III promoter for human U6 snRNA
   2878..2953    +  misc_RNA       gRNA scaffold: guide RNA scaffold for the Streptococcus pyogenes CRISPR/Cas9 system
   2971..2989    +  CDS            small t antigen (fragment): SV40 (simian virus 40) small t antigen
   3015..3226    +  promoter       EF-1α core promoter: core promoter for human elongation factor EF-1α
   3251..7354    +  CDS            Cas9: Cas9 (Csn1) endonuclease from the Streptococcus pyogenes Type II CRISPR/Cas system generates RNA-guided double strand breaks in DNA
   7492..8284    +  CDS            NeoR/KanR (fragment): aminoglycoside phosphotransferase from Tn5; aph(3')-II (or nptII); confers resistance to neomycin, kanamycin, and G418 (Geneticin®)
   8300..8888    +  misc_feature   WPRE: woodchuck hepatitis virus posttranscriptional regulatory element
   8939..8958    +  misc_feature   cPPT/CTS (fragment): central polypurine tract and central termination sequence of HIV-1
   8960..9193    +  LTR            3' LTR (ΔU3): self-inactivating 3' long terminal repeat (LTR) from HIV-1
   9225..9449    +  polyA_signal   bGH poly(A) signal: bovine growth hormone polyadenylation signal
   9453..9474    +  promoter       SV40 promoter (fragment): SV40 enhancer and early promoter
   9495..9923    +  rep_origin     f1 ori (sequence partly withheld): f1 bacteriophage origin of replication; arrow indicates direction of (+) strand synthesis
   9937..10266   +  promoter       SV40 promoter: SV40 enhancer and early promoter
  10314..10361   +  promoter       EM7 promoter: synthetic bacterial promoter&nbsp
  10380..10754   +  CDS            BleoR: antibiotic-binding protein; Sh ble from Streptoalloteichus hindustanus; confers resistance to bleomycin, phleomycin, and Zeocin™
  10764..10889   +  CDS            ble (fragment): BLE_KLEPN - Experimental evidence at protein level: Swiss-Prot protein existence level 1. Binding protein with a strong affinity to the bleomycin family of antibiotics. Binds to CL990; an antimitotic-antibiotic compound. From Klebsiella pneumoniae.
  10884..11005   +  polyA_signal   SV40 poly(A) signal: SV40 polyadenylation signal
  11076..11098   -  protein_bind   lac operator (fragment): The lac repressor binds to the lac operator to inhibit transcription in E. coli. This inhibition can be relieved by adding lactose or isopropyl-β-D-thiogalactopyranoside (IPTG). lac repressor encoded by lacI
  11102..11132   -  promoter       lac promoter: promoter for the E. coli lac operon
  11147..11168   -  protein_bind   CAP binding site: CAP binding activates transcription in the presence of cAMP. E. coli catabolite activator protein
  11181..11273   -  CDS            lacI (fragment): lac repressor; lacI; The lac repressor binds to the lac operator to inhibit transcription in E. coli. This inhibition can be relieved by adding lactose or isopropyl-β-D-thiogalactopyranoside (IPTG).
  11456..12044   -  rep_origin     ori: high-copy-number ColE1/pMB1/pBR322/pUC origin of replication
  12215..13075   -  CDS            AmpR: β-lactamase; bla; confers resistance to ampicillin, carbenicillin, and related antibiotics
  13076..13180   -  promoter       AmpR promoter: bla
>Addgene plasmid #235530 | pLentiCRISPRv2 Neo-MORC3_gRNA_3 | addgene full sequence | sequence record 468359 | Addgene NGS Result
GTCGACGGATCGGGAGATCTCCCGATCCCCTATGGTGCACTCTCAGTACAATCTGCTCTGATGCCGCATA
GTTAAGCCAGTATCTGCTCCCTGCTTGTGTGTTGGAGGTCGCTGAGTAGTGCGCGAGCAAAATTTAAGCT
ACAACAAGGCAAGGCTTGACCGACAATTGCATGAAGAATCTGCTTAGGGTTAGGCGTTTTGCGCTGCTTC
GCGATGTACGGGCCAGATATACGCGTTGACATTGATTATTGACTAGTTATTAATAGTAATCAATTACGGG
GTCATTAGTTCATAGCCCATATATGGAGTTCCGCGTTACATAACTTACGGTAAATGGCCCGCCTGGCTGA
CCGCCCAACGACCCCCGCCCATTGACGTCAATAATGACGTATGTTCCCATAGTAACGCCAATAGGGACTT
TCCATTGACGTCAATGGGTGGAGTATTTACGGTAAACTGCCCACTTGGCAGTACATCAAGTGTATCATAT
GCCAAGTACGCCCCCTATTGACGTCAATGACGGTAAATGGCCCGCCTGGCATTATGCCCAGTACATGACC
TTATGGGACTTTCCTACTTGGCAGTACATCTACGTATTAGTCATCGCTATTACCATGGTGATGCGGTTTT
GGCAGTACATCAATGGGCGTGGATAGCGGTTTGACTCACGGGGATTTCCAAGTCTCCACCCCATTGACGT
CAATGGGAGTTTGTTTTGGCACCAAAATCAACGGGACTTTCCAAAATGTCGTAACAACTCCGCCCCATTG
ACGCAAATGGGCGGTAGGCGTGTACGGTGGGAGGTCTATATAAGCAGCGCGTTTTGCCTGTACTGGGTCT
CTCTGGTTAGACCAGATCTGAGCCTGGGAGCTCTCTGGCTAACTAGGGAACCCACTGCTTAAGCCTCAAT
AAAGCTTGCCTTGAGTGCTTCAAGTAGTGTGTGCCCGTCTGTTGTGTGACTCTGGTAACTAGAGATCCCT
CAGACCCTTTTAGTCAGTGTGGAAAATCTCTAGCAGTGGCGCCCGAACAGGGACTTGAAAGCGAAAGGGA
AACCAGAGGAGCTCTCTCGACGCAGGACTCGGCTTGCTGAAGCGCGCACGGCAAGAGGCGAGGGGCGGCG
ACTGGTGAGTACGCCAAAAATTTTGACTAGCGGAGGCTAGAAGGAGAGAGATGGGTGCGAGAGCGTCAGT
ATTAAGCGGGGGAGAATTAGATCGCGATGGGAAAAAATTCGGTTAAGGCCAGGGGGAAAGAAAAAATATA
AATTAAAACATATAGTATGGGCAAGCAGGGAGCTAGAACGATTCGCAGTTAATCCTGGCCTGTTAGAAAC
ATCAGAAGGCTGTAGACAAATACTGGGACAGCTACAACCATCCCTTCAGACAGGATCAGAAGAACTTAGA
TCATTATATAATACAGTAGCAACCCTCTATTGTGTGCATCAAAGGATAGAGATAAAAGACACCAAGGAAG
CTTTAGACAAGATAGAGGAAGAGCAAAACAAAAGTAAGACCACCGCACAGCAAGCGGCCGCTGATCTTCA
GACCTGGAGGAGGAGATATGAGGGACAATTGGAGAAGTGAATTATATAAATATAAAGTAGTAAAAATTGA
ACCATTAGGAGTAGCACCCACCAAGGCAAAGAGAAGAGTGGTGCAGAGAGAAAAAAGAGCAGTGGGAATA
GGAGCTTTGTTCCTTGGGTTCTTGGGAGCAGCAGGAAGCACTATGGGCGCAGCGTCAATGACGCTGACGG
TACAGGCCAGACAATTATTGTCTGGTATAGTGCAGCAGCAGAACAATTTGCTGAGGGCTATTGAGGCGCA
ACAGCATCTGTTGCAACTCACAGTCTGGGGCATCAAGCAGCTCCAGGCAAGAATCCTGGCTGTGGAAAGA
TACCTAAAGGATCAACAGCTCCTGGGGATTTGGGGTTGCTCTGGAAAACTCATTTGCACCACTGCTGTGC
CTTGGAATGCTAGTTGGAGTAATAAATCTCTGGAACAGATTTGGAATCACACGACCTGGATGGAGTGGGA
CAGAGAAATTAACAATTACACAAGCTTAATACACTCCTTAATTGAAGAATCGCAAAACCAGCAAGAAAAG
AATGAACAAGAATTATTGGAATTAGATAAATGGGCAAGTTTGTGGAATTGGTTTAACATAACAAATTGGC
TGTGGTATATAAAATTATTCATAATGATAGTAGGAGGCTTGGTAGGTTTAAGAATAGTTTTTGCTGTACT
TTCTATAGTGAATAGAGTTAGGCAGGGATATTCACCATTATCGTTTCAGACCCACCTCCCAACCCCGAGG
GGACCCGACAGGCCCGAAGGAATAGAAGAAGAAGGTGGAGAGAGAGACAGAGACAGATCCATTCGATTAG
TGAACGGATCGGCACTGCGTGCGCCAATTCTGCAGACAAATGGCAGTATTCATCCACAATTTTAAAAGAA
AAGGGGGGATTGGGGGGTACAGTGCAGGGGAAAGAATAGTAGACATAATAGCAACAGACATACAAACTAA
AGAATTACAAAAACAAATTACAAAAATTCAAAATTTTCGGGTTTATTACAGGGACAGCAGAGATCCAGTT
TGGTTAATTAAGGTACCGAGGGCCTATTTCCCATGATTCCTTCATATTTGCATATACGATACAAGGCTGT
TAGAGAGATAATTAGAATTAATTTGACTGTAAACACAAAGATATTAGTACAAAATACGTGACGTAGAAAG
TAATAATTTCTTGGGTAGTTTGCAGTTTTAAAATTATGTTTTAAAATGGACTATCATATGCTTACCGTAA
CTTGAAAGTATTTCGATTTCTTGGCTTTATATATCTTGTGGAAAGGACGAAACACCGCCATTCCCATATA
ATCCAACGTTTTAGAGCTAGAAATAGCAAGTTAAAATAAGGCTAGTCCGTTATCAACTTGAAAAAGTGGC
ACCGAGTCGGTGCTTTTTTGAATTCGCTAGCTAGGTCTTGAAAGGAGTGGGAATTGGCTCCGGTGCCCGT
CAGTGGGCAGAGCGCACATCGCCCACAGTCCCCGAGAAGTTGGGGGGAGGGGTCGGCAATTGATCCGGTG
CCTAGAGAAGGTGGCGCGGGGTAAACTGGGAAAGTGATGTCGTGTACTGGCTCCGCCTTTTTCCCGAGGG
TGGGGGAGAACCGTATATAAGTGCAGTAGTCGCCGTGAACGTTCTTTTTCGCAACGGGTTTGCCGCCAGA
ACACAGGACCGGTTCTAGAGCGCTGCCACCATGGACAAGAAGTACAGCATCGGCCTGGACATCGGCACCA
ACTCTGTGGGCTGGGCCGTGATCACCGACGAGTACAAGGTGCCCAGCAAGAAATTCAAGGTGCTGGGCAA
CACCGACCGGCACAGCATCAAGAAGAACCTGATCGGAGCCCTGCTGTTCGACAGCGGCGAAACAGCCGAG
GCCACCCGGCTGAAGAGAACCGCCAGAAGAAGATACACCAGACGGAAGAACCGGATCTGCTATCTGCAAG
AGATCTTCAGCAACGAGATGGCCAAGGTGGACGACAGCTTCTTCCACAGACTGGAAGAGTCCTTCCTGGT
GGAAGAGGATAAGAAGCACGAGCGGCACCCCATCTTCGGCAACATCGTGGACGAGGTGGCCTACCACGAG
AAGTACCCCACCATCTACCACCTGAGAAAGAAACTGGTGGACAGCACCGACAAGGCCGACCTGCGGCTGA
TCTATCTGGCCCTGGCCCACATGATCAAGTTCCGGGGCCACTTCCTGATCGAGGGCGACCTGAACCCCGA
CAACAGCGACGTGGACAAGCTGTTCATCCAGCTGGTGCAGACCTACAACCAGCTGTTCGAGGAAAACCCC
ATCAACGCCAGCGGCGTGGACGCCAAGGCCATCCTGTCTGCCAGACTGAGCAAGAGCAGACGGCTGGAAA
ATCTGATCGCCCAGCTGCCCGGCGAGAAGAAGAATGGCCTGTTCGGAAACCTGATTGCCCTGAGCCTGGG
CCTGACCCCCAACTTCAAGAGCAACTTCGACCTGGCCGAGGATGCCAAACTGCAGCTGAGCAAGGACACC
TACGACGACGACCTGGACAACCTGCTGGCCCAGATCGGCGACCAGTACGCCGACCTGTTTCTGGCCGCCA
AGAACCTGTCCGACGCCATCCTGCTGAGCGACATCCTGAGAGTGAACACCGAGATCACCAAGGCCCCCCT
GAGCGCCTCTATGATCAAGAGATACGACGAGCACCACCAGGACCTGACCCTGCTGAAAGCTCTCGTGCGG
CAGCAGCTGCCTGAGAAGTACAAAGAGATTTTCTTCGACCAGAGCAAGAACGGCTACGCCGGCTACATTG
ACGGCGGAGCCAGCCAGGAAGAGTTCTACAAGTTCATCAAGCCCATCCTGGAAAAGATGGACGGCACCGA
GGAACTGCTCGTGAAGCTGAACAGAGAGGACCTGCTGCGGAAGCAGCGGACCTTCGACAACGGCAGCATC
CCCCACCAGATCCACCTGGGAGAGCTGCACGCCATTCTGCGGCGGCAGGAAGATTTTTACCCATTCCTGA
AGGACAACCGGGAAAAGATCGAGAAGATCCTGACCTTCCGCATCCCCTACTACGTGGGCCCTCTGGCCAG
GGGAAACAGCAGATTCGCCTGGATGACCAGAAAGAGCGAGGAAACCATCACCCCCTGGAACTTCGAGGAA
GTGGTGGACAAGGGCGCTTCCGCCCAGAGCTTCATCGAGCGGATGACCAACTTCGATAAGAACCTGCCCA
ACGAGAAGGTGCTGCCCAAGCACAGCCTGCTGTACGAGTACTTCACCGTGTATAACGAGCTGACCAAAGT
GAAATACGTGACCGAGGGAATGAGAAAGCCCGCCTTCCTGAGCGGCGAGCAGAAAAAGGCCATCGTGGAC
CTGCTGTTCAAGACCAACCGGAAAGTGACCGTGAAGCAGCTGAAAGAGGACTACTTCAAGAAAATCGAGT
GCTTCGACTCCGTGGAAATCTCCGGCGTGGAAGATCGGTTCAACGCCTCCCTGGGCACATACCACGATCT
GCTGAAAATTATCAAGGACAAGGACTTCCTGGACAATGAGGAAAACGAGGACATTCTGGAAGATATCGTG
CTGACCCTGACACTGTTTGAGGACAGAGAGATGATCGAGGAACGGCTGAAAACCTATGCCCACCTGTTCG
ACGACAAAGTGATGAAGCAGCTGAAGCGGCGGAGATACACCGGCTGGGGCAGGCTGAGCCGGAAGCTGAT
CAACGGCATCCGGGACAAGCAGTCCGGCAAGACAATCCTGGATTTCCTGAAGTCCGACGGCTTCGCCAAC
AGAAACTTCATGCAGCTGATCCACGACGACAGCCTGACCTTTAAAGAGGACATCCAGAAAGCCCAGGTGT
CCGGCCAGGGCGATAGCCTGCACGAGCACATTGCCAATCTGGCCGGCAGCCCCGCCATTAAGAAGGGCAT
CCTGCAGACAGTGAAGGTGGTGGACGAGCTCGTGAAAGTGATGGGCCGGCACAAGCCCGAGAACATCGTG
ATCGAAATGGCCAGAGAGAACCAGACCACCCAGAAGGGACAGAAGAACAGCCGCGAGAGAATGAAGCGGA
TCGAAGAGGGCATCAAAGAGCTGGGCAGCCAGATCCTGAAAGAACACCCCGTGGAAAACACCCAGCTGCA
GAACGAGAAGCTGTACCTGTACTACCTGCAGAATGGGCGGGATATGTACGTGGACCAGGAACTGGACATC
AACCGGCTGTCCGACTACGATGTGGACCATATCGTGCCTCAGAGCTTTCTGAAGGACGACTCCATCGACA
ACAAGGTGCTGACCAGAAGCGACAAGAACCGGGGCAAGAGCGACAACGTGCCCTCCGAAGAGGTCGTGAA
GAAGATGAAGAACTACTGGCGGCAGCTGCTGAACGCCAAGCTGATTACCCAGAGAAAGTTCGACAATCTG
ACCAAGGCCGAGAGAGGCGGCCTGAGCGAACTGGATAAGGCCGGCTTCATCAAGAGACAGCTGGTGGAAA
CCCGGCAGATCACAAAGCACGTGGCACAGATCCTGGACTCCCGGATGAACACTAAGTACGACGAGAATGA
CAAGCTGATCCGGGAAGTGAAAGTGATCACCCTGAAGTCCAAGCTGGTGTCCGATTTCCGGAAGGATTTC
CAGTTTTACAAAGTGCGCGAGATCAACAACTACCACCACGCCCACGACGCCTACCTGAACGCCGTCGTGG
GAACCGCCCTGATCAAAAAGTACCCTAAGCTGGAAAGCGAGTTCGTGTACGGCGACTACAAGGTGTACGA
CGTGCGGAAGATGATCGCCAAGAGCGAGCAGGAAATCGGCAAGGCTACCGCCAAGTACTTCTTCTACAGC
AACATCATGAACTTTTTCAAGACCGAGATTACCCTGGCCAACGGCGAGATCCGGAAGCGGCCTCTGATCG
AGACAAACGGCGAAACCGGGGAGATCGTGTGGGATAAGGGCCGGGATTTTGCCACCGTGCGGAAAGTGCT
GAGCATGCCCCAAGTGAATATCGTGAAAAAGACCGAGGTGCAGACAGGCGGCTTCAGCAAAGAGTCTATC
CTGCCCAAGAGGAACAGCGATAAGCTGATCGCCAGAAAGAAGGACTGGGACCCTAAGAAGTACGGCGGCT
TCGACAGCCCCACCGTGGCCTATTCTGTGCTGGTGGTGGCCAAAGTGGAAAAGGGCAAGTCCAAGAAACT
GAAGAGTGTGAAAGAGCTGCTGGGGATCACCATCATGGAAAGAAGCAGCTTCGAGAAGAATCCCATCGAC
TTTCTGGAAGCCAAGGGCTACAAAGAAGTGAAAAAGGACCTGATCATCAAGCTGCCTAAGTACTCCCTGT
TCGAGCTGGAAAACGGCCGGAAGAGAATGCTGGCCTCTGCCGGCGAACTGCAGAAGGGAAACGAACTGGC
CCTGCCCTCCAAATATGTGAACTTCCTGTACCTGGCCAGCCACTATGAGAAGCTGAAGGGCTCCCCCGAG
GATAATGAGCAGAAACAGCTGTTTGTGGAACAGCACAAGCACTACCTGGACGAGATCATCGAGCAGATCA
GCGAGTTCTCCAAGAGAGTGATCCTGGCCGACGCTAATCTGGACAAAGTGCTGTCCGCCTACAACAAGCA
CCGGGATAAGCCCATCAGAGAGCAGGCCGAGAATATCATCCACCTGTTTACCCTGACCAATCTGGGAGCC
CCTGCCGCCTTCAAGTACTTTGACACCACCATCGACCGGAAGAGGTACACCAGCACCAAAGAGGTGCTGG
ACGCCACCCTGATCCACCAGAGCATCACCGGCCTGTACGAGACACGGATCGACCTGTCTCAGCTGGGAGG
CGACAAGCGACCTGCCGCCACAAAGAAGGCTGGACAGGCTAAGAAGAAGAAAGATTACAAAGACGATGAC
GATAAGGGATCCGGCGCAACAAACTTCTCTCTGCTGAAACAAGCCGGAGATGTCGAAGAGAATCCTGGAC
CGATTGAACAAGATGGATTGCACGCAGGTTCTCCGGCCGCTTGGGTGGAGAGGCTATTCGGCTATGACTG
GGCACAACAGACAATCGGCTGCTCTGATGCCGCCGTGTTCCGGCTGTCAGCGCAGGGGCGCCCGGTTCTT
TTTGTCAAGACCGACCTGTCCGGTGCCCTGAATGAACTGCAGGACGAGGCAGCGCGGCTATCGTGGCTGG
CCACGACGGGCGTTCCTTGCGCAGCTGTGCTCGACGTTGTCACTGAAGCGGGAAGGGACTGGCTGCTATT
GGGCGAAGTGCCGGGGCAGGATCTCCTGTCATCTCACCTTGCTCCTGCCGAGAAAGTATCCATCATGGCT
GATGCAATGCGGCGGCTGCATACGCTTGATCCGGCTACCTGCCCATTCGACCACCAAGCGAAACATCGCA
TCGAGCGAGCACGTACTCGGATGGAAGCCGGTCTTGTCGATCAGGATGATCTGGACGAAGAGCATCAGGG
GCTCGCGCCAGCCGAACTGTTCGCCAGGCTCAAGGCGCGCATGCCCGACGGCGAGGATCTCGTCGTGACC
CATGGCGATGCCTGCTTGCCGAATATCATGGTGGAAAATGGCCGCTTTTCTGGATTCATCGACTGTGGCC
GGCTGGGTGTGGCGGACCGCTATCAGGACATAGCGTTGGCTACCCGTGATATTGCTGAAGAGCTTGGCGG
CGAATGGGCTGACCGCTTCCTCGTGCTTTACGGTATCGCCGCTCCCGATTCGCAGCGCATCGCCTTCTAT
CGCCTTCTTGACGAGTTCTTCTGAACGCGTTAAGTCGACAATCAACCTCTGGATTACAAAATTTGTGAAA
GATTGACTGGTATTCTTAACTATGTTGCTCCTTTTACGCTATGTGGATACGCTGCTTTAATGCCTTTGTA
TCATGCTATTGCTTCCCGTATGGCTTTCATTTTCTCCTCCTTGTATAAATCCTGGTTGCTGTCTCTTTAT
GAGGAGTTGTGGCCCGTTGTCAGGCAACGTGGCGTGGTGTGCACTGTGTTTGCTGACGCAACCCCCACTG
GTTGGGGCATTGCCACCACCTGTCAGCTCCTTTCCGGGACTTTCGCTTTCCCCCTCCCTATTGCCACGGC
GGAACTCATCGCCGCCTGCCTTGCCCGCTGCTGGACAGGGGCTCGGCTGTTGGGCACTGACAATTCCGTG
GTGTTGTCGGGGAAATCATCGTCCTTTCCTTGGCTGCTCGCCTGTGTTGCCACCTGGATTCTGCGCGGGA
CGTCCTTCTGCTACGTCCCTTCGGCCCTCAATCCAGCGGACCTTCCTTCCCGCGGCCTGCTGCCGGCTCT
GCGGCCTCTTCCGCGTCTTCGCCTTCGCCCTCAGACGAGTCGGATCTCCCTTTGGGCCGCCTCCCCGCGT
CGACTTTAAGACCAATGACTTACAAGGCAGCTGTAGATCTTAGCCACTTTTTAAAAGAAAAGGGGGGACT
GGAAGGGCTAATTCACTCCCAACGAAGACAAGATCTGCTTTTTGCTTGTACTGGGTCTCTCTGGTTAGAC
CAGATCTGAGCCTGGGAGCTCTCTGGCTAACTAGGGAACCCACTGCTTAAGCCTCAATAAAGCTTGCCTT
GAGTGCTTCAAGTAGTGTGTGCCCGTCTGTTGTGTGACTCTGGTAACTAGAGATCCCTCAGACCCTTTTA
GTCAGTGTGGAAAATCTCTAGCAGGGCCCGTTTAAACCCGCTGATCAGCCTCGACTGTGCCTTCTAGTTG
CCAGCCATCTGTTGTTTGCCCCTCCCCCGTGCCTTCCTTGACCCTGGAAGGTGCCACTCCCACTGTCCTT
TCCTAATAAAATGAGGAAATTGCATCGCATTGTCTGAGTAGGTGTCATTCTATTCTGGGGGGTGGGGTGG
GGCAGGACAGCAAGGGGGAGGATTGGGAAGACAATAGCAGGCATGCTGGGGATGCGGTGGGCTCTATGGC
TTCTGAGGCGGAAAGAACCAGCTGGGGCTCTAGGGGGTATCCCC
[124 nt withheld, positions 9495-9618]
C
[91 nt withheld, positions 9620-9710]
A
[49 nt withheld, positions 9712-9760]
CCTTTGACGTTGGAGTCCACGTTCTTT
[37 nt withheld, positions 9788-9824]
ACCCTATCTCGGTCTATTCTTTTGATTTATAAGGGATTTTGCCGATTTCGGCCTATTGGTTAAAAAATGA
GCTGATTTAACAAAAATTTAACGCGAATTAATTCTGTGGAATGTGTGTCAGTTAGGGTGTGGAAAGTCCC
CAGGCTCCCCAGCAGGCAGAAGTATGCAAAGCATGCATCTCAATTAGTCAGCAACCAGGTGTGGAAAGTC
CCCAGGCTCCCCAGCAGGCAGAAGTATGCAAAGCATGCATCTCAATTAGTCAGCAACCATAGTCCCGCCC
CTAACTCCGCCCATCCCGCCCCTAACTCCGCCCAGTTCCGCCCATTCTCCGCCCCATGGCTGACTAATTT
TTTTTATTTATGCAGAGGCCGAGGCCGCCTCTGCCTCTGAGCTATTCCAGAAGTAGTGAGGAGGCTTTTT
TGGAGGCCTAGGCTTTTGCAAAAAGCTCCCGGGAGCTTGTATATCCATTTTCGGATCTGATCAGCACGTG
TTGACAATTAATCATCGGCATAGTATATCGGCATAGTATAATACGACAAGGTGAGGAACTAAACCATGGC
CAAGTTGACCAGTGCCGTTCCGGTGCTCACCGCGCGCGACGTCGCCGGAGCGGTCGAGTTCTGGACCGAC
CGGCTCGGGTTCTCCCGGGACTTCGTGGAGGACGACTTCGCCGGTGTGGTCCGGGACGACGTGACCCTGT
TCATCAGCGCGGTCCAGGACCAGGTGGTGCCGGACAACACCCTGGCCTGGGTGTGGGTGCGCGGCCTGGA
CGAGCTGTACGCCGAGTGGTCGGAGGTCGTGTCCACGAACTTCCGGGACGCCTCCGGGCCGGCCATGACC
GAGATCGGCGAGCAGCCGTGGGGGCGGGAGTTCGCCCTGCGCGACCCGGCCGGCAACTGCGTGCACTTCG
TGGCCGAGGAGCAGGACTGACACGTGCTACGAGATTTCGATTCCACCGCCGCCTTCTATGAAAGGTTGGG
CTTCGGAATCGTTTTCCGGGACGCCGGCTGGATGATCCTCCAGCGCGGGGATCTCATGCTGGAGTTCTTC
GCCCACCCCAACTTGTTTATTGCAGCTTATAATGGTTACAAATAAAGCAATAGCATCACAAATTTCACAA
ATAAAGCATTTTTTTCACTGCATTCTAGTTGTGGTTTGTCCAAACTCATCAATGTATCTTATCATGTCTG
TATACCGTCGACCTCTAGCTAGAGCTTGGCGTAATCATGGTCATAGCTGTTTCCTGTGTGAAATTGTTAT
CCGCTCACAATTCCACACAACATACGAGCCGGAAGCATAAAGTGTAAAGCCTGGGGTGCCTAATGAGTGA
GCTAACTCACATTAATTGCGTTGCGCTCACTGCCCGCTTTCCAGTCGGGAAACCTGTCGTGCCAGCTGCA
TTAATGAATCGGCCAACGCGCGGGGAGAGGCGGTTTGCGTATTGGGCGCTCTTCCGCTTCCTCGCTCACT
GACTCGCTGCGCTCGGTCGTTCGGCTGCGGCGAGCGGTATCAGCTCACTCAAAGGCGGTAATACGGTTAT
CCACAGAATCAGGGGATAACGCAGGAAAGAACATGTGAGCAAAAGGCCAGCAAAAGGCCAGGAACCGTAA
AAAGGCCGCGTTGCTGGCGTTTTTCCATAGGCTCCGCCCCCCTGACGAGCATCACAAAAATCGACGCTCA
AGTCAGAGGTGGCGAAACCCGACAGGACTATAAAGATACCAGGCGTTTCCCCCTGGAAGCTCCCTCGTGC
GCTCTCCTGTTCCGACCCTGCCGCTTACCGGATACCTGTCCGCCTTTCTCCCTTCGGGAAGCGTGGCGCT
TTCTCATAGCTCACGCTGTAGGTATCTCAGTTCGGTGTAGGTCGTTCGCTCCAAGCTGGGCTGTGTGCAC
GAACCCCCCGTTCAGCCCGACCGCTGCGCCTTATCCGGTAACTATCGTCTTGAGTCCAACCCGGTAAGAC
ACGACTTATCGCCACTGGCAGCAGCCACTGGTAACAGGATTAGCAGAGCGAGGTATGTAGGCGGTGCTAC
AGAGTTCTTGAAGTGGTGGCCTAACTACGGCTACACTAGAAGAACAGTATTTGGTATCTGCGCTCTGCTG
AAGCCAGTTACCTTCGGAAAAAGAGTTGGTAGCTCTTGATCCGGCAAACAAACCACCGCTGGTAGCGGTG
GTTTTTTTGTTTGCAAGCAGCAGATTACGCGCAGAAAAAAAGGATCTCAAGAAGATCCTTTGATCTTTTC
TACGGGGTCTGACGCTCAGTGGAACGAAAACTCACGTTAAGGGATTTTGGTCATGAGATTATCAAAAAGG
ATCTTCACCTAGATCCTTTTAAATTAAAAATGAAGTTTTAAATCAATCTAAAGTATATATGAGTAAACTT
GGTCTGACAGTTACCAATGCTTAATCAGTGAGGCACCTATCTCAGCGATCTGTCTATTTCGTTCATCCAT
AGTTGCCTGACTCCCCGTCGTGTAGATAACTACGATACGGGAGGGCTTACCATCTGGCCCCAGTGCTGCA
ATGATACCGCGAGACCCACGCTCACCGGCTCCAGATTTATCAGCAATAAACCAGCCAGCCGGAAGGGCCG
AGCGCAGAAGTGGTCCTGCAACTTTATCCGCCTCCATCCAGTCTATTAATTGTTGCCGGGAAGCTAGAGT
AAGTAGTTCGCCAGTTAATAGTTTGCGCAACGTTGTTGCCATTGCTACAGGCATCGTGGTGTCACGCTCG
TCGTTTGGTATGGCTTCATTCAGCTCCGGTTCCCAACGATCAAGGCGAGTTACATGATCCCCCATGTTGT
GCAAAAAAGCGGTTAGCTCCTTCGGTCCTCCGATCGTTGTCAGAAGTAAGTTGGCCGCAGTGTTATCACT
CATGGTTATGGCAGCACTGCATAATTCTCTTACTGTCATGCCATCCGTAAGATGCTTTTCTGTGACTGGT
GAGTACTCAACCAAGTCATTCTGAGAATAGTGTATGCGGCGACCGAGTTGCTCTTGCCCGGCGTCAATAC
GGGATAATACCGCGCCACATAGCAGAACTTTAAAAGTGCTCATCATTGGAAAACGTTCTTCGGGGCGAAA
ACTCTCAAGGATCTTACCGCTGTTGAGATCCAGTTCGATGTAACCCACTCGTGCACCCAACTGATCTTCA
GCATCTTTTACTTTCACCAGCGTTTCTGGGTGAGCAAAAACAGGAAGGCAAAATGCCGCAAAAAAGGGAA
TAAGGGCGACACGGAAATGTTGAATACTCATACTCTTCCTTTTTCAATATTATTGAAGCATTTATCAGGG
TTATTGTCTCATGAGCGGATACATATTTGAATGTATTTAGAAAAATAAACAAATAGGGGTTCCGCGCACA
TTTCCCCGAAAAGTGCCACCTGAC
